>Addgene plasmid #123495 | pMK-Prrn (N. tabacum) APrrn5 | addgene full sequence | sequence record 247710 | Addgene NGS Result
CTAAATTGTAAGCGTTAATATTTTGTTAAAATTCGCGTTAAATTTTTGTTAAATCAGCTCATTTTTTAAC
CAATAGGCCGAAATCGGCAAAATCCCTTATAAATCAAAAGAATAGACCGAGATAGGGTTGAGTGGCCGCT
ACAGGGCGCTCCCATTCGCCATTCAGGCTGCGCAACTGTTGGGAAGGGCGTTTCGGTGCGGGCCTCTTCG
CTATTACGCCAGCTGGCGAAAGGGGGATGTGCTGCAAGGCGATTAAGTTGGGTAACGCCAGGGTTTTCCC
AGTCACGACGTTGTAAAACGACGGCCAGTGAGCGCGACGTAATACGACTCACTATAGGGCGAATTGAAGG
AAGGCCGTCAAGGCCACGTGTCTTGTCCAGAGCTCGGTCTCAGGAGGCTCCCCCGCCGTCGTTCAATGAG
AATGGATAAGAGGCTCGTGGGATTTACGTGAGGGGGCAGGGATGGCGATGATTCTGGGAGCGAACTCCGG
GCGAATACGAAGCGCTTGGATACAGTTGTAGGGAGGGATTTTACTTGAGACCGGTACCTGGAGCACAAGA
CTGGCCTCATGGGCCTTCCTTTCACTGCCCGCTTTCCAGTCGGGAAACCTGTCGTGCCAGCTGCATTAAC
ATGGTCATAGCTGTTTCCTTGCGTATTGGGCGCTCTCCGCTTCCTCGCTCACTGACTCGCTGCGCTCGGT
CGTTCGGGTAAAGCCTGGGGTGCCTAATGAGCAAAAGGCCAGCAAAAGGCCAGGAACCGTAAAAAGGCCG
CGTTGCTGGCGTTTTTCCATAGGCTCCGCCCCCCTGACGAGCATCACAAAAATCGACGCTCAAGTCAGAG
GTGGCGAAACCCGACAGGACTATAAAGATACCAGGCGTTTCCCCCTGGAAGCTCCCTCGTGCGCTCTCCT
GTTCCGACCCTGCCGCTTACCGGATACCTGTCCGCCTTTCTCCCTTCGGGAAGCGTGGCGCTTTCTCATA
GCTCACGCTGTAGGTATCTCAGTTCGGTGTAGGTCGTTCGCTCCAAGCTGGGCTGTGTGCACGAACCCCC
CGTTCAGCCCGACCGCTGCGCCTTATCCGGTAACTATCGTCTTGAGTCCAACCCGGTAAGACACGACTTA
TCGCCACTGGCAGCAGCCACTGGTAACAGGATTAGCAGAGCGAGGTATGTAGGCGGTGCTACAGAGTTCT
TGAAGTGGTGGCCTAACTACGGCTACACTAGAAGAACAGTATTTGGTATCTGCGCTCTGCTGAAGCCAGT
TACCTTCGGAAAAAGAGTTGGTAGCTCTTGATCCGGCAAACAAACCACCGCTGGTAGCGGTGGTTTTTTT
GTTTGCAAGCAGCAGATTACGCGCAGAAAAAAAGGATCTCAAGAAGATCCTTTGATCTTTTCTACGGGGT
CTGACGCTCAGTGGAACGAAAACTCACGTTAAGGGATTTTGGTCATGAGATTATCAAAAAGGATCTTCAC
CTAGATCCTTTTAAATTAAAAATGAAGTTTTAAATCAATCTAAAGTATATATGAGTAAACTTGGTCTGAC
AGTTATTAGAAAAATTCATCCAGCAGACGATAAAACGCAATACGCTGGCTATCCGGTGCCGCAATGCCAT
ACAGCACCAGAAAACGATCCGCCCATTCGCCGCCCAGTTCTTCCGCAATATCACGGGTGGCCAGCGCAAT
ATCCTGATAACGATCCGCCACGCCCAGACGGCCGCAATCAATAAAGCCGCTAAAACGGCCATTTTCCACC
ATAATGTTCGGCAGGCACGCATCACCATGGGTCACCACCAGATCTTCGCCATCCGGCATGCTCGCTTTCA
GACGCGCAAACAGCTCTGCCGGTGCCAGGCCCTGATGTTCTTCATCCAGATCATCCTGATCCACCAGGCC
CGCTTCCATACGGGTACGCGCACGTTCAATACGATGTTTCGCCTGATGATCAAACGGACAGGTCGCCGGG
TCCAGGGTATGCAGACGACGCATGGCATCCGCCATAATGCTCACTTTTTCTGCCGGCGCCAGATGGCTAG
ACAGCAGATCCTGACCCGGCACTTCGCCCAGCAGCAGCCAATCACGGCCCGCTTCGGTCACCACATCCAG
CACCGCCGCACACGGAACACCGGTGGTGGCCAGCCAGCTCAGACGCGCCGCTTCATCCTGCAGCTCGTTC
AGCGCACCGCTCAGATCGGTTTTCACAAACAGCACCGGACGACCCTGCGCGCTCAGACGAAACACCGCCG
CATCAGAGCAGCCAATGGTCTGCTGCGCCCAATCATAGCCAAACAGACGTTCCACCCACGCTGCCGGGCT
ACCCGCATGCAGGCCATCCTGTTCAATCATACTCTTCCTTTTTCAATATTATTGAAGCATTTATCAGGGT
TATTGTCTCATGAGCGGATACATATTTGAATGTATTTAGAAAAATAAACAAATAGGGGTTCCGCGCACAT
TTCCCCGAAAAGTGCCAC
Features (pLannotate 1.2.2; 8 found; start..end, strand, type, name):
      3..134     -  rep_origin     M13 ori (fragment): M13 bacteriophage origin of replication; arrow indicates direction of (+) strand synthesis
    155..311     -  CDS            lacZα (fragment): LacZα fragment of β-galactosidase; lacZ fragment
    320..338     +  promoter       T7 promoter: promoter for bacteriophage T7 RNA polymerase
    582..629     -  CDS            lacI (fragment): lac repressor; lacI; The lac repressor binds to the lac operator to inhibit transcription in E. coli. This inhibition can be relieved by adding lactose or isopropyl-β-D-thiogalactopyranoside (IPTG).
    666..706     -  rep_origin     RSF ori (fragment): Plasmids containing the RSF 1030 origin of replication can be propagated in E. coli cells that contain additional plasmids with compatible origins.
    784..1372    -  rep_origin     ori: high-copy-number ColE1/pMB1/pBR322/pUC origin of replication
   1546..2340    -  CDS            NeoR/KanR: aminoglycoside phosphotransferase confers resistance to neomycin, kanamycin, and G418 (Geneticin®)
   2341..2445    -  promoter       AmpR promoter: bla
