[The description below was written by a language model from this plasmid's Addgene catalogue record and pLannotate feature annotations shown in this document.]
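Description:
pMK-Prrn (N. tabacum) APrrn5 is a small (about 2.5 kb) synthetic-biology part plasmid from the MoChlo kit, a modular cloning toolbox for chloroplast biotechnology. It is built on the pMK-T gene-synthesis backbone and is maintained in E. coli as a high-copy plasmid through a ColE1/pUC-type origin of replication. Selection is with kanamycin, and the annotated aminoglycoside phosphotransferase gene (NeoR/KanR) lies directly downstream of a bla (AmpR) promoter that appears to drive it. The other annotated features are backbone remnants rather than functional modules. They comprise short fragments of an M13 origin, lacZα, lacI and an RSF origin, plus a T7 promoter next to the cloning region.

The payload is a synthesised chloroplast promoter, Prrn from Nicotiana tabacum, designed as a part for Golden Gate assembly. Prrn is the plastid ribosomal RNA operon promoter, widely used to drive strong transgene expression in plastids. The automated annotation does not label the insert itself. It presumably sits in the unannotated stretch between the T7 promoter and the lacI fragment, but the record does not give its exact position. The type IIS enzyme sites, the overhangs and the meaning of the "APrrn5" designation are also not stated.

The plasmid is not an expression vector. It serves as a storage and donor plasmid, from which the promoter module is released and combined with other MoChlo parts, such as coding sequences and terminators, to build chloroplast transformation constructs.
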