Addgene plasmid #123495: pMK-Prrn (N. tabacum) APrrn5
Purpose: MoChlo kit
Depositing lab: Scott Lenaghan & C. Neal Stewart. Depositing organization: University of Tennessee Institute of Agriculture. Publication: MoChlo: A versatile modular cloning toolbox for chloroplast biotechnology. Occhialini A, Piatek A, Pfotenhauer AC, Frazier TP, Stewart CN, Lenaghan S. Plant Physiol. 2019 Jan 24. pii: pp.18.01220. doi: 10.1104/pp.18.01220. PubMed 30679266.
Backbone
  Vector backbone: pMK-T
  Vector type: Synthetic Biology
Growth in bacteria
  Bacterial resistance: Kanamycin, 50 μg/mL
  Growth temperature: 37°C
  Growth strain: Top10
  Copy number: High Copy
Gene/Insert
  Gene/Insert name: Prrn (N. tabacum) APrrn5
  Cloning method: Restriction Enzyme; 5′ cloning site Unknown (unknown if destroyed)
Terms and licenses: Academic/Nonprofit Terms; Industry Terms: Not Available to Industry
Depositor comments: All inserts have been produced by gene synthesis and cloned in the indicated backbone vector. The insert is a chloroplast promoter designed for Golden-Gate cloning. The Original Material was developed in the performance of research that was funded by Grant Nos. ARPA-E: DE-AR000660 & DARPA: D17AC00016.
How to cite: pMK-Prrn (N. tabacum) APrrn5 was a gift from Scott Lenaghan & C. Neal Stewart (Addgene plasmid # 123495 ; http://n2t.net/addgene:123495 ; RRID:Addgene_123495)
