>Addgene plasmid #123495 | pMK-Prrn (N. tabacum) APrrn5 | depositor partial sequence | sequence record 235613 | Prrn (N. tabacum) APrrn5
GCTCCCCCGCCGTCGTTCAATGAGAATGGATAAGAGGCTCGTGGGATTTACGTGAGGGGGCAGGGATGGC
GATGATTCTGGGAGCGAACTCCGGGCGAATACGAAGCGCTTGGATACAGTTGTAGGGAGGGATTT
